>Addgene plasmid #158646 | pLKO.1 shSV40 neo | addgene full sequence | sequence record 313578 | Addgene NGS Result
GAAGGAATAGAAGAAGAAGGTGGAGAGAGAGACAGAGACAGATCCATTCGATTAGTGAACGGATCTCGAC
GGTATCGATCACGAGACTAGCCTCGAGCGGCCGCCCCCTTCACCGAGGGCCTATTTCCCATGATTCCTTC
ATATTTGCATATACGATACAAGGCTGTTAGAGAGATAATTGGAATTAATTTGACTGTAAACACAAAGATA
TTAGTACAAAATACGTGACGTAGAAAGTAATAATTTCTTGGGTAGTTTGCAGTTTTAAAATTATGTTTTA
AAATGGACTATCATATGCTTACCGTAACTTGAAAGTATTTCGATTTCTTGGCTTTATATATCTTGTGGAA
AGGACGAAACACCGGGCATAGAGTGTCTGCTATTAACTGCAGTTAATAGCAGACACTCTATGCTTTTTGA
ATTCTCGACCTCGAGACAAATGGCAGTATTCATCCACAATTTTAAAAGAAAAGGGGGGATTGGGGGGTAC
AGTGCAGGGGAAAGAATAGTAGACATAATAGCAACAGACATACAAACTAAAGAATTACAAAAACAAATTA
CAAAAATTCAAAATTTTCGGGTTTATTACAGGGACAGCAGAGATCCACTTTGGCCGCGGCTCGAGGGGGT
TGGGGTTGCGCCTTTTCCAAGGCAGCCCTGGGTTTGCGCAGGGACGCGGCTGCTCTGGGCGTGGTTCCGG
GAAACGCAGCGGCGCCGACCCTGGGTCTCGCACATTCTTCACGTCCGTTCGCAGCGTCACCCGGATCTTC
GCCGCTACCCTTGTGGGCCCCCCGGCGACGCTTCCTGCTCCGCCCCTAAGTCGGGAAGGTTCCTTGCGGT
TCGCGGCGTGCCGGACGTGACAAACGGAAGCCGCACGTCTCACTAGTACCCTCGCAGACGGACAGCGCCA
GGGAGCAATGGCAGCGCGCCGACCGCGATGGGCTGTGGCCAATAGCGGCTGCTCAGCAGGGCGCGCCGAG
AGCAGCGGCCGGGAAGGGGCGGTGCGGGAGGCGGGGTGTGGGGCGGTAGTGTGGGCCCTGTTCCTGCCCG
CGCGGTGTTCCGCATTCTGCAAGCCTCCGGAGCGCACGTCGGCAGTCGGCTCCCTCGTTGACCGAATCAC
CGACCTCTCTCCCCAGGGGGATCCACCGGATCAAGCTTCACGCTGCCGCAAGCACTCAGGGCGCAAGGGC
TGCTAAAGGAAGCGGAACACGTAGAAAGCCAGTCCGCAGAAACGGTGCTGACCCCGGATGAATGTCAGCT
ACTGGGCTATCTGGACAAGGGAAAACGCAAGCGCAAAGAGAAAGCAGGTAGCTTGCAGTGGGCTTACATG
GCGATAGCTAGACTGGGCGGTTTTATGGACAGCAAGCGAACCGGAATTGCCAGCTGGGGCGCCCTCTGGT
AAGGTTGGGAAGCCCTGCAAAGTAAACTGGATGGCTTTCTTGCCGCCAAGGATCTGATGGCGCAGGGGAT
CAAGATCTGATCAAGAGACAGGATGAGGATCGTTTCGCATGATTGAACAAGATGGATTGCACGCAGGTTC
TCCGGCCGCTTGGGTGGAGAGGCTATTCGGCTATGACTGGGCACAACAGACAATCGGCTGCTCTGATGCC
GCCGTGTTCCGGCTGTCAGCGCAGGGGCGCCCGGTTCTTTTTGTCAAGACCGACCTGTCCGGTGCCCTGA
ATGAACTGCAGGACGAGGCAGCGCGGCTATCGTGGCTGGCCACGACGGGCGTTCCTTGCGCAGCTGTGCT
CGACGTTGTCACTGAAGCGGGAAGGGACTGGCTGCTATTGGGCGAAGTGCCGGGGCAGGATCTCCTGTCA
TCTCACCTTGCTCCTGCCGAGAAAGTATCCATCATGGCTGATGCAATGCGGCGGCTGCATACGCTTGATC
CGGCTACCTGCCCATTCGACCACCAAGCGAAACATCGCATCGAGCGAGCACGTACTCGGATGGAAGCCGG
TCTTGTCGATCAGGATGATCTGGACGAAGAGCATCAGGGGCTCGCGCCAGCCGAACTGTTCGCCAGGCTC
AAGGCGCGCATGCCCGACGGCGAGGATCTCGTCGTGACCCATGGCGATGCCTGCTTGCCGAATATCATGG
TGGAAAATGGCCGCTTTTCTGGATTCATCGACTGTGGCCGGCTGGGTGTGGCGGACCGCTATCAGGACAT
AGCGTTGGCTACCCGTGATATTGCTGAAGAGCTTGGCGGCGAATGGGCTGACCGCTTCCTCGTGCTTTAC
GGTATCGCCGCTCCCGATTCGCAGCGCATCGCCTTCTATCGCCTTCTTGACGAGTTCTTCTGAGCGGGAC
TCTGGGGTTCGCATCGATACCGTCGACCTCGAGGGGGGGCCCGGTACCTTTAAGACCAATGACTTACAAG
GCAGCTGTAGATCTTAGCCACTTTTTAAAAGAAAAGGGGGGACTGGAAGGGCTAATTCACTCCCAACGAA
GACAAGATCTGCTTTTTGCTTGTACTGGGTCTCTCTGGTTAGACCAGATCTGAGCCTGGGAGCTCTCTGG
CTAACTAGGGAACCCACTGCTTAAGCCTCAATAAAGCTTGCCTTGAGTGCTTCAAGTAGTGTGTGCCCGT
CTGTTGTGTGACTCTGGTAACTAGAGATCCCTCAGACCCTTTTAGTCAGTGTGGAAAATCTCTAGCAGTA
GTAGTTCATGTCATCTTATTATTCAGTATTTATAACTTGCAAAGAAATGAATATCAGAGAGTGAGAGGAA
CTTGTTTATTGCAGCTTATAATGGTTACAAATAAAGCAATAGCATCACAAATTTCACAAATAAAGCATTT
TTTTCACTGCATTCTAGTTGTGGTTTGTCCAAACTCATCAATGTATCTTATCATGTCTGGCTCTAGCTAT
CCCGCCCCTAACTCCGCCCATCCCGCCCCTAACTCCGCCCAGTTCCGCCCATTCTCCGCCCCATGGCTGA
CTAATTTTTTTTATTTATGCAGAGGCCGAGGCCGCCTCGGCCTCTGAGCTATTCCAGAAGTAGTGAGGAG
GCTTTTTTGGAGGCCTAGGGACGTACCCAATTCGCCCTATAGTGAGTCGTATTACGCGCGCTCACTGGCC
GTCGTTTTACAACGTCGTGACTGGGAAAACCCTGGCGTTACCCAACTTAATCGCCTTGCAGCACATCCCC
CTTTCGCCAGCTGGCGTAATAGCGAAGAGGCCCGCACCGATCGCCCTTCCCAACAGTTGCGCAGCCTGAA
TGGCGAATGGG
[124 nt withheld, positions 3232-3355]
C
[91 nt withheld, positions 3357-3447]
A
[49 nt withheld, positions 3449-3497]
CCTTTGACGTTGGAGTCCACGTTCTTT
[37 nt withheld, positions 3525-3561]
ACCCTATCTCGGTCTATTCTTTTGATTTATAAGGGATTTTGCCGATTTCGGCCTATTGGTTAAAAAATGA
GCTGATTTAACAAAAATTTAACGCGAATTTTAACAAAATATTAACGCTTACAATTTAGGTGGCACTTTTC
GGGGAAATGTGCGCGGAACCCCTATTTGTTTATTTTTCTAAATACATTCAAATATGTATCCGCTCATGAG
ACAATAACCCTGATAAATGCTTCAATAATATTGAAAAAGGAAGAGTATGAGTATTCAACATTTCCGTGTC
GCCCTTATTCCCTTTTTTGCGGCATTTTGCCTTCCTGTTTTTGCTCACCCAGAAACGCTGGTGAAAGTAA
AAGATGCTGAAGATCAGTTGGGTGCACGAGTGGGTTACATCGAACTGGATCTCAACAGCGGTAAGATCCT
TGAGAGTTTTCGCCCCGAAGAACGTTTTCCAATGATGAGCACTTTTAAAGTTCTGCTATGTGGCGCGGTA
TTATCCCGTATTGACGCCGGGCAAGAGCAACTCGGTCGCCGCATACACTATTCTCAGAATGACTTGGTTG
AGTACTCACCAGTCACAGAAAAGCATCTTACGGATGGCATGACAGTAAGAGAATTATGCAGTGCTGCCAT
AACCATGAGTGATAACACTGCGGCCAACTTACTTCTGACAACGATCGGAGGACCGAAGGAGCTAACCGCT
TTTTTGCACAACATGGGGGATCATGTAACTCGCCTTGATCGTTGGGAACCGGAGCTGAATGAAGCCATAC
CAAACGACGAGCGTGACACCACGATGCCTGTAGCAATGGCAACAACGTTGCGCAAACTATTAACTGGCGA
ACTACTTACTCTAGCTTCCCGGCAACAATTAATAGACTGGATGGAGGCGGATAAAGTTGCAGGACCACTT
CTGCGCTCGGCCCTTCCGGCTGGCTGGTTTATTGCTGATAAATCTGGAGCCGGTGAGCGTGGGTCTCGCG
GTATCATTGCAGCACTGGGGCCAGATGGTAAGCCCTCCCGTATCGTAGTTATCTACACGACGGGGAGTCA
GGCAACTATGGATGAACGAAATAGACAGATCGCTGAGATAGGTGCCTCACTGATTAAGCATTGGTAACTG
TCAGACCAAGTTTACTCATATATACTTTAGATTGATTTAAAACTTCATTTTTAATTTAAAAGGATCTAGG
TGAAGATCCTTTTTGATAATCTCATGACCAAAATCCCTTAACGTGAGTTTTCGTTCCACTGAGCGTCAGA
CCCCGTAGAAAAGATCAAAGGATCTTCTTGAGATCCTTTTTTTCTGCGCGTAATCTGCTGCTTGCAAACA
AAAAAACCACCGCTACCAGCGGTGGTTTGTTTGCCGGATCAAGAGCTACCAACTCTTTTTCCGAAGGTAA
CTGGCTTCAGCAGAGCGCAGATACCAAATACTGTTCTTCTAGTGTAGCCGTAGTTAGGCCACCACTTCAA
GAACTCTGTAGCACCGCCTACATACCTCGCTCTGCTAATCCTGTTACCAGTGGCTGCTGCCAGTGGCGAT
AAGTCGTGTCTTACCGGGTTGGACTCAAGACGATAGTTACCGGATAAGGCGCAGCGGTCGGGCTGAACGG
GGGGTTCGTGCACACAGCCCAGCTTGGAGCGAACGACCTACACCGAACTGAGATACCTACAGCGTGAGCT
ATGAGAAAGCGCCACGCTTCCCGAAGGGAGAAAGGCGGACAGGTATCCGGTAAGCGGCAGGGTCGGAACA
GGAGAGCGCACGAGGGAGCTTCCAGGGGGAAACGCCTGGTATCTTTATAGTCCTGTCGGGTTTCGCCACC
TCTGACTTGAGCGTCGATTTTTGTGATGCTCGTCAGGGGGGCGGAGCCTATGGAAAAACGCCAGCAACGC
GGCCTTTTTACGGTTCCTGGCCTTTTGCTGGCCTTTTGCTCACATGTTCTTTCCTGCGTTATCCCCTGAT
TCTGTGGATAACCGTATTACCGCCTTTGAGTGAGCTGATACCGCTCGCCGCAGCCGAACGACCGAGCGCA
GCGAGTCAGTGAGCGAGGAAGCGGAAGAGCGCCCAATACGCAAACCGCCTCTCCCCGCGCGTTGGCCGAT
TCATTAATGCAGCTGGCACGACAGGTTTCCCGACTGGAAAGCGGGCAGTGAGCGCAACGCAATTAATGTG
AGTTAGCTCACTCATTAGGCACCCCAGGCTTTACACTTTATGCTTCCGGCTCGTATGTTGTGTGGAATTG
TGAGCGGATAACAATTTCACACAGGAAACAGCTATGACCATGATTACGCCAAGCGCGCAATTAACCCTCA
CTAAAGGGAACAAAAGCTGGAGCTGCAAGCTTAATGTAGTCTTATGCAATACTCTTGTAGTCTTGCAACA
TGGTAACGATGAGTTAGCAACATGCCTTACAAGGAGAGAAAAAGCACCGTGCATGCCGATTGGTGGAAGT
AAGGTGGTACGATCGTGCCTTATTAGGAAGGCAACAGACGGGTCTGACATGGATTGGACGAACCACTGAA
TTGCCGCATTGCAGAGATATTGTATTTAAGTGCCTAGCTCGATACATAAACGGGTCTCTCTGGTTAGACC
AGATCTGAGCCTGGGAGCTCTCTGGCTAACTAGGGAACCCACTGCTTAAGCCTCAATAAAGCTTGCCTTG
AGTGCTTCAAGTAGTGTGTGCCCGTCTGTTGTGTGACTCTGGTAACTAGAGATCCCTCAGACCCTTTTAG
TCAGTGTGGAAAATCTCTAGCAGTGGCGCCCGAACAGGGACTTGAAAGCGAAAGGGAAACCAGAGGAGCT
CTCTCGACGCAGGACTCGGCTTGCTGAAGCGCGCACGGCAAGAGGCGAGGGGCGGCGACTGGTGAGTACG
CCAAAAATTTTGACTAGCGGAGGCTAGAAGGAGAGAGATGGGTGCGAGAGCGTCAGTATTAAGCGGGGGA
GAATTAGATCGCGATGGGAAAAAATTCGGTTAAGGCCAGGGGGAAAGAAAAAATATAAATTAAAACATAT
AGTATGGGCAAGCAGGGAGCTAGAACGATTCGCAGTTAATCCTGGCCTGTTAGAAACATCAGAAGGCTGT
AGACAAATACTGGGACAGCTACAACCATCCCTTCAGACAGGATCAGAAGAACTTAGATCATTATATAATA
CAGTAGCAACCCTCTATTGTGTGCATCAAAGGATAGAGATAAAAGACACCAAGGAAGCTTTAGACAAGAT
AGAGGAAGAGCAAAACAAAAGTAAGACCACCGCACAGCAAGCGGCCGCTGATCTTCAGACCTGGAGGAGG
AGATATGAGGGACAATTGGAGAAGTGAATTATATAAATATAAAGTAGTAAAAATTGAACCATTAGGAGTA
GCACCCACCAAGGCAAAGAGAAGAGTGGTGCAGAGAGAAAAAAGAGCAGTGGGAATAGGAGCTTTGTTCC
TTGGGTTCTTGGGAGCAGCAGGAAGCACTATGGGCGCAGCGTCAATGACGCTGACGGTACAGGCCAGACA
ATTATTGTCTGGTATAGTGCAGCAGCAGAACAATTTGCTGAGGGCTATTGAGGCGCAACAGCATCTGTTG
CAACTCACAGTCTGGGGCATCAAGCAGCTCCAGGCAAGAATCCTGGCTGTGGAAAGATACCTAAAGGATC
AACAGCTCCTGGGGATTTGGGGTTGCTCTGGAAAACTCATTTGCACCACTGCTGTGCCTTGGAATGCTAG
TTGGAGTAATAAATCTCTGGAACAGATTTGGAATCACACGACCTGGATGGAGTGGGACAGAGAAATTAAC
AATTACACAAGCTTAATACACTCCTTAATTGAAGAATCGCAAAACCAGCAAGAAAAGAATGAACAAGAAT
TATTGGAATTAGATAAATGGGCAAGTTTGTGGAATTGGTTTAACATAACAAATTGGCTGTGGTATATAAA
ATTATTCATAATGATAGTAGGAGGCTTGGTAGGTTTAAGAATAGTTTTTGCTGTACTTTCTATAGTGAAT
AGAGTTAGGCAGGGATATTCACCATTATCGTTTCAGACCCACCTCCCAACCCCGAGGGGACCCGACAGGC
CC
Features (pLannotate 1.2.2; 27 found; start..end, strand, type, name):
    115..355     +  promoter       U6 promoter: RNA polymerase III promoter for human U6 snRNA
    460..577     +  misc_feature   cPPT/CTS: central polypurine tract and central termination sequence of HIV-1
    626..1136    +  promoter       hPGK promoter: human phosphoglycerate kinase 1 promoter
   1154..1477    +  CDS            tnpA (fragment): TN5P_ECOLX - Also known as tnp. Experimental evidence at protein level: Swiss-Prot protein existence level 1. Mediates transposition of transposon Tn5 by a 'cut and paste' mechanism. First, the monomeric transposase binds the 19 bp inverted DNA repeats flanking the transposon. Then, dimerization of the DNA- bound transposase creates a synaptic DNA complex. After nicking of the first DNA strand, excision of the transposon proceeds through a series of intermediates. The transposase then mediates the insertion of the transposon at a new site by strand transfer. The activity of the wild- type tran
   1509..2300    +  CDS            neo: KKA2_KLEPN - Also known as kan, nptII. Experimental evidence at protein level: Swiss-Prot protein existence level 1. Resistance to kanamycin, neomycin, paromomycin, ribostamycin, butirosin and gentamicin B. From Klebsiella pneumoniae.
   2323..2358    +  misc_feature   MCS (fragment): pBluescript multiple cloning site
   2354..2422    +  CDS            nef (fragment): NEF_HV1Z2 - Experimental evidence at protein level: Swiss-Prot protein existence level 1. Extracellular Nef protein targets CD4(+) T-lymphocytes for apoptosis by interacting with CXCR4 surface receptors. From Human immunodeficiency virus type 1 group M subtype D (isolate Z2/CDC-Z34) (HIV-1).
   2424..2657    +  LTR            3' LTR (ΔU3): self-inactivating 3' long terminal repeat (LTR) from HIV-1
   2729..2850    +  polyA_signal   SV40 poly(A) signal: SV40 polyadenylation signal
   2890..3025    +  rep_origin     SV40 ori: SV40 origin of replication
   3046..3064    -  promoter       T7 promoter: promoter for bacteriophage T7 RNA polymerase
   3072..3227    +  CDS            lacZα (fragment): LacZα fragment of β-galactosidase; lacZ fragment
   3232..3660    +  rep_origin     f1 ori (sequence partly withheld): f1 bacteriophage origin of replication; arrow indicates direction of (+) strand synthesis
   3713..3817    +  promoter       AmpR promoter: bla
   3818..4678    +  CDS            AmpR: β-lactamase; bla; confers resistance to ampicillin, carbenicillin, and related antibiotics
   4849..5437    +  rep_origin     ori: high-copy-number ColE1/pMB1/pBR322/pUC origin of replication
   5620..5712    +  CDS            lacI (fragment): lac repressor; lacI; The lac repressor binds to the lac operator to inhibit transcription in E. coli. This inhibition can be relieved by adding lactose or isopropyl-β-D-thiogalactopyranoside (IPTG).
   5725..5746    +  protein_bind   CAP binding site: CAP binding activates transcription in the presence of cAMP. E. coli catabolite activator protein
   5761..5791    +  promoter       lac promoter: promoter for the E. coli lac operon
   5799..5815    +  protein_bind   lac operator: The lac repressor binds to the lac operator to inhibit transcription in E. coli. This inhibition can be relieved by adding lactose or isopropyl-β-D-thiogalactopyranoside (IPTG). lac repressor encoded by lacI
   5860..5878    +  promoter       T3 promoter: promoter for bacteriophage T3 RNA polymerase
   5906..6132    +  promoter       RSV promoter: Rous sarcoma virus enhancer/promoter
   6133..6313    +  LTR            5' LTR (truncated): truncated 5' long terminal repeat (LTR) from HIV-1
   6360..6485    +  misc_feature   HIV-1 Ψ: packaging signal of human immunodeficiency virus type 1
   6469..6832    +  CDS            HIV-1 gag (fragment): gag protein from human immunodeficiency virus 1; gag
   6978..7211    +  misc_feature   RRE: The Rev response element (RRE) of HIV-1 allows for Rev-dependent mRNA export from the nucleus to the cytoplasm.
   7588..65      +  CDS            Rev (fragment) (across the origin): human immunodeficiency virus 1 (HIV-1) Rev protein; rev; enhances nuclear export of unspliced and incompletely spliced viral mRNAs
