[The description below was written by a language model from this plasmid's Addgene catalogue record and pLannotate feature annotations shown in this document.]
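Description:
pLKO.1 shSV40 neo is a lentiviral shRNA vector built on the pLKO.1 neo backbone and designed to knock down the simian virus 40 T antigen (SV40Tag). It is a 7,623 nt plasmid propagated in E. coli through a high-copy ColE1/pUC-type origin with ampicillin selection (AmpR under its own bla promoter). It also carries an f1 origin and remnants of a pBluescript-type cloning backbone, including lac promoter/operator, lacZα and MCS fragments, and T3 and T7 promoters. The record lists a recombination-deficient growth strain, which is common for plasmids containing repeated LTR sequences.

The transfer cassette has a third-generation, self-inactivating layout. An RSV enhancer/promoter fused to a truncated HIV-1 5' LTR drives genomic RNA production in packaging cells. It is followed by the Ψ packaging signal, a gag fragment, the Rev response element for Rev-dependent nuclear export, and the cPPT/CTS element, and the cassette ends with a ΔU3 3' LTR. Downstream of the LTR lie an SV40 poly(A) signal and an SV40 origin.

Within the provirus, the human U6 RNA polymerase III promoter expresses the hairpin. The shRNA itself is not annotated in the feature table but would sit between the U6 promoter and the cPPT. A separate human PGK promoter drives the neomycin phosphotransferase gene, allowing G418 selection of transduced mammalian cells; the short Tn5 transposase fragment annotated upstream of neo is probably carry-over from the transposon source of the marker.

The construct is suited to stable depletion of SV40 T antigen in cells that express it, such as T-antigen-immortalised lines. The associated publication concerns modelling of coxsackievirus B3 kinetics and host-cell feedback. The restriction sites used for cloning are not recorded.
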