Addgene plasmid #158646: pLKO.1 shSV40 neo
Purpose: Lentiviral shRNA vector targeting simian virus 40 T antigen (SV40Tag)
Depositing lab: Kevin Janes. Depositing organization: University of Virginia. Publication: Modeling the complete kinetics of coxsackievirus B3 reveals human determinants of host-cell feedback. Lopacinski AB, Sweatt AJ, Smolko CM, Gray-Gaillard E, Borgman CA, Shah M, Janes KA. Cell Syst. 2021 Apr 21;12(4):304-323.e13. doi: 10.1016/j.cels.2021.02.004. Epub 2021 Mar 18. PubMed 33740397.
Backbone
  Vector backbone: pLKO.1 neo
  Backbone manufacturer: Addgene #13425
  Vector type: Lentiviral
  Selectable markers: Neomycin (select with G418)
Growth in bacteria
  Bacterial resistance: Ampicillin, 100 μg/mL
  Growth temperature: 37°C
  Growth strain: NEB Stable
  Copy number: Unknown
Gene/Insert
  Gene/Insert name: SV40Tag
  gRNA/shRNA sequence: GCATAGAGTGTCTGCTATTAA
  Species: Simian virus 40
  Entrez Gene: SV40gp6 (a.k.a. SV40gp6)
  Cloning method: Restriction Enzyme; 5′ cloning site Unknown (unknown if destroyed)
Terms and licenses: Academic/Nonprofit Terms; Industry Terms: Not Available to Industry
How to cite: pLKO.1 shSV40 neo was a gift from Kevin Janes (Addgene plasmid # 158646 ; http://n2t.net/addgene:158646 ; RRID:Addgene_158646)
